Addgene plasmid #233448: pWF079_LVt-EF1a-TCRGibson_humanTRAC
Purpose: (Empty Backbone) Gibson assembly of TCRB-P2A-TCRa
Depositing lab: William Freed-Pastor. Depositing organization: Dana-Farber Cancer Institute. Publication: Pancreatic cancer-restricted cryptic antigens are targets for T cell recognition. Ely ZA, Kulstad ZJ, Gunaydin G, Addepalli S, Verzani EK, Casarrubios M, Clauser KR, Wang X, Lippincott IE, Louvet C, Schmitt T, Kapner KS, Agus MP, Hennessey CJ, Cleary JM, Hadrup SR, Klaeger S, Su J, Jaeger AM, Wolpin BM, Raghavan S, Smith EL, Greenberg PD, Aguirre AJ, Abelin JG, Carr SA, Jacks T, Freed-Pastor WA.. Science. 2025. May 8; 388(6747) 10.1126/SCIENCE.ADK3487.
Backbone
  Vector backbone: pWF079_LVt-EF1a-TCRGibson_humanTRAC
  Vector type: Lentiviral
Growth in bacteria
  Bacterial resistance: Ampicillin, 100 μg/mL
  Growth temperature: 37°C
  Growth strain: NEB Stable
  Copy number: High Copy
Gene/Insert
  Gene/Insert name: None
Terms and licenses: Academic/Nonprofit Terms; Industry Terms: Not Available to Industry
How to cite: pWF079_LVt-EF1a-TCRGibson_humanTRAC was a gift from William Freed-Pastor (Addgene plasmid # 233448 ; http://n2t.net/addgene:233448 ; RRID:Addgene_233448)
