[The description below was written by a language model from this plasmid's Addgene catalogue record and pLannotate feature annotations shown in this document.]
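Description:
pWF079_LVt-EF1a-TCRGibson_humanTRAC is an empty lentiviral transfer backbone designed to receive T cell receptor sequences by Gibson assembly. It is an 11,154 nt plasmid propagated in E. coli from a high-copy ColE1/pUC-type origin under ampicillin selection (AmpR with its native bla promoter), and it also carries an f1 phage origin. Outside the viral region, an SV40 promoter/EM7 promoter pair drives a BleoR (Sh ble) cassette ending in an SV40 poly(A) signal, which could in principle give Zeocin resistance in bacteria or transfected mammalian cells, although the record lists only ampicillin as the selection.

The viral portion has a third-generation, self-inactivating layout. A CMV enhancer/promoter replaces the U3 of a truncated HIV-1 5' LTR to drive genomic RNA production in packaging cells, followed by the Ψ packaging signal with a gag fragment, the RRE for Rev-dependent nuclear export, and the cPPT/CTS. The downstream end comprises WPRE, a ΔU3 3' LTR and a bGH poly(A) signal. The internal expression unit is driven by the constitutive human EF-1α promoter. Between this promoter and a pre-installed human TRAC (TCR alpha constant region) coding sequence lies a stretch of roughly 1.9 kb that includes a reverse-oriented match to a bacterial deoC1 gene. This is most plausibly a stuffer to be replaced during cloning, though the record does not state this. According to the stated purpose, users assemble a TCRβ-P2A-TCRα cassette here. The resident TRAC presumably completes the alpha chain, so that both chains are produced from one transcript via the self-cleaving P2A peptide. The associated publication concerns T cell recognition of pancreatic cancer cryptic antigens, which is consistent with use for lentiviral expression of candidate TCRs.
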