Features (pLannotate 1.2.2; 31 found; start..end, strand, type, name):
     31..83      -  misc_feature   bom (fragment): basis of mobility region from pBR322
    238..617     +  enhancer       CMV enhancer: human cytomegalovirus immediate early enhancer
    618..817     +  promoter       CMV promoter: human cytomegalovirus (CMV) immediate early promoter
    835..1015    +  LTR            5' LTR (truncated): truncated 5' long terminal repeat (LTR) from HIV-1
   1062..1187    +  misc_feature   HIV-1 Ψ: packaging signal of human immunodeficiency virus type 1
   1171..1534    +  CDS            HIV-1 gag (fragment): gag protein from human immunodeficiency virus 1; gag
   1680..1913    +  misc_feature   RRE: The Rev response element (RRE) of HIV-1 allows for Rev-dependent mRNA export from the nucleus to the cytoplasm.
   2290..2390    +  CDS            Rev (fragment): human immunodeficiency virus 1 (HIV-1) Rev protein; rev; enhances nuclear export of unspliced and incompletely spliced viral mRNAs
   2440..2557    +  misc_feature   cPPT/CTS: central polypurine tract and central termination sequence of HIV-1
   2638..3816    +  promoter       EF-1α promoter: strong constitutive promoter for human elongation factor EF-1α
   4030..4689    -  CDS            deoC1: DEOC1_STAAN - Also known as dra. Experimental evidence at protein level: Swiss-Prot protein existence level 1. Catalyzes a reversible aldol reaction between acetaldehyde and D-glyceraldehyde 3-phosphate to generate 2-deoxy-D-ribose 5- phosphate. From Staphylococcus aureus (strain N315).
   5738..6157    +  CDS            TRAC: TRAC_HUMAN - Also known as TCRA. Experimental evidence at protein level: Swiss-Prot protein existence level 1. Constant region of T cell receptor (TR) alpha chain (PubMed:24600447). Alpha-beta T cell receptors are antigen specific receptors which are essential to the immune response and are present on the cell surface of T lymphocytes. Recognize peptide-major histocompatibility (MH) (pMH) complexes that are displayed by antigen presenting cells (APC), a prerequisite for efficient T cell adaptive immunity against pathogens (PubMed:25493333). Binding of alpha-beta TR to pMH complex initiates TR-
   6223..6246    +  misc_feature   MCS (fragment): pBluescript multiple cloning site
   6246..6834    +  misc_feature   WPRE: woodchuck hepatitis virus posttranscriptional regulatory element
   6885..6904    +  misc_feature   cPPT/CTS (fragment): central polypurine tract and central termination sequence of HIV-1
   6906..7139    +  LTR            3' LTR (ΔU3): self-inactivating 3' long terminal repeat (LTR) from HIV-1
   7171..7395    +  polyA_signal   bGH poly(A) signal: bovine growth hormone polyadenylation signal
   7399..7420    +  promoter       SV40 promoter (fragment): SV40 enhancer and early promoter
   7441..7869    +  rep_origin     f1 ori (sequence partly withheld): f1 bacteriophage origin of replication; arrow indicates direction of (+) strand synthesis
   7883..8212    +  promoter       SV40 promoter: SV40 enhancer and early promoter
   8260..8307    +  promoter       EM7 promoter: synthetic bacterial promoter&nbsp
   8326..8700    +  CDS            BleoR: antibiotic-binding protein; Sh ble from Streptoalloteichus hindustanus; confers resistance to bleomycin, phleomycin, and Zeocin™
   8710..8835    +  CDS            ble (fragment): BLE_KLEPN - Experimental evidence at protein level: Swiss-Prot protein existence level 1. Binding protein with a strong affinity to the bleomycin family of antibiotics. Binds to CL990; an antimitotic-antibiotic compound. From Klebsiella pneumoniae.
   8830..8951    +  polyA_signal   SV40 poly(A) signal: SV40 polyadenylation signal
   9022..9044    -  protein_bind   lac operator (fragment): The lac repressor binds to the lac operator to inhibit transcription in E. coli. This inhibition can be relieved by adding lactose or isopropyl-β-D-thiogalactopyranoside (IPTG). lac repressor encoded by lacI
   9048..9078    -  promoter       lac promoter: promoter for the E. coli lac operon
   9093..9114    -  protein_bind   CAP binding site: CAP binding activates transcription in the presence of cAMP. E. coli catabolite activator protein
   9127..9219    -  CDS            lacI (fragment): lac repressor; lacI; The lac repressor binds to the lac operator to inhibit transcription in E. coli. This inhibition can be relieved by adding lactose or isopropyl-β-D-thiogalactopyranoside (IPTG).
   9402..9990    -  rep_origin     ori: high-copy-number ColE1/pMB1/pBR322/pUC origin of replication
  10161..11021   -  CDS            AmpR: β-lactamase; bla; confers resistance to ampicillin, carbenicillin, and related antibiotics
  11022..11126   -  promoter       AmpR promoter: bla
>Addgene plasmid #233448 | pWF079_LVt-EF1a-TCRGibson_humanTRAC | addgene full sequence | sequence record 464948 | Addgene NGS Result
GTCGACGGATCGGGAGATCTCCCGATCCCCTATGGTGCACTCTCAGTACAATCTGCTCTGATGCCGCATA
GTTAAGCCAGTATCTGCTCCCTGCTTGTGTGTTGGAGGTCGCTGAGTAGTGCGCGAGCAAAATTTAAGCT
ACAACAAGGCAAGGCTTGACCGACAATTGCATGAAGAATCTGCTTAGGGTTAGGCGTTTTGCGCTGCTTC
GCGATGTACGGGCCAGATATACGCGTTGACATTGATTATTGACTAGTTATTAATAGTAATCAATTACGGG
GTCATTAGTTCATAGCCCATATATGGAGTTCCGCGTTACATAACTTACGGTAAATGGCCCGCCTGGCTGA
CCGCCCAACGACCCCCGCCCATTGACGTCAATAATGACGTATGTTCCCATAGTAACGCCAATAGGGACTT
TCCATTGACGTCAATGGGTGGAGTATTTACGGTAAACTGCCCACTTGGCAGTACATCAAGTGTATCATAT
GCCAAGTACGCCCCCTATTGACGTCAATGACGGTAAATGGCCCGCCTGGCATTATGCCCAGTACATGACC
TTATGGGACTTTCCTACTTGGCAGTACATCTACGTATTAGTCATCGCTATTACCATGGTGATGCGGTTTT
GGCAGTACATCAATGGGCGTGGATAGCGGTTTGACTCACGGGGATTTCCAAGTCTCCACCCCATTGACGT
CAATGGGAGTTTGTTTTGGCACCAAAATCAACGGGACTTTCCAAAATGTCGTAACAACTCCGCCCCATTG
ACGCAAATGGGCGGTAGGCGTGTACGGTGGGAGGTCTATATAAGCAGCGCGTTTTGCCTGTACTGGGTCT
CTCTGGTTAGACCAGATCTGAGCCTGGGAGCTCTCTGGCTAACTAGGGAACCCACTGCTTAAGCCTCAAT
AAAGCTTGCCTTGAGTGCTTCAAGTAGTGTGTGCCCGTCTGTTGTGTGACTCTGGTAACTAGAGATCCCT
CAGACCCTTTTAGTCAGTGTGGAAAATCTCTAGCAGTGGCGCCCGAACAGGGACTTGAAAGCGAAAGGGA
AACCAGAGGAGCTCTCTCGACGCAGGACTCGGCTTGCTGAAGCGCGCACGGCAAGAGGCGAGGGGCGGCG
ACTGGTGAGTACGCCAAAAATTTTGACTAGCGGAGGCTAGAAGGAGAGAGATGGGTGCGAGAGCGTCAGT
ATTAAGCGGGGGAGAATTAGATCGCGATGGGAAAAAATTCGGTTAAGGCCAGGGGGAAAGAAAAAATATA
AATTAAAACATATAGTATGGGCAAGCAGGGAGCTAGAACGATTCGCAGTTAATCCTGGCCTGTTAGAAAC
ATCAGAAGGCTGTAGACAAATACTGGGACAGCTACAACCATCCCTTCAGACAGGATCAGAAGAACTTAGA
TCATTATATAATACAGTAGCAACCCTCTATTGTGTGCATCAAAGGATAGAGATAAAAGACACCAAGGAAG
CTTTAGACAAGATAGAGGAAGAGCAAAACAAAAGTAAGACCACCGCACAGCAAGCGGCCGCTGATCTTCA
GACCTGGAGGAGGAGATATGAGGGACAATTGGAGAAGTGAATTATATAAATATAAAGTAGTAAAAATTGA
ACCATTAGGAGTAGCACCCACCAAGGCAAAGAGAAGAGTGGTGCAGAGAGAAAAAAGAGCAGTGGGAATA
GGAGCTTTGTTCCTTGGGTTCTTGGGAGCAGCAGGAAGCACTATGGGCGCAGCGTCAATGACGCTGACGG
TACAGGCCAGACAATTATTGTCTGGTATAGTGCAGCAGCAGAACAATTTGCTGAGGGCTATTGAGGCGCA
ACAGCATCTGTTGCAACTCACAGTCTGGGGCATCAAGCAGCTCCAGGCAAGAATCCTGGCTGTGGAAAGA
TACCTAAAGGATCAACAGCTCCTGGGGATTTGGGGTTGCTCTGGAAAACTCATTTGCACCACTGCTGTGC
CTTGGAATGCTAGTTGGAGTAATAAATCTCTGGAACAGATTTGGAATCACACGACCTGGATGGAGTGGGA
CAGAGAAATTAACAATTACACAAGCTTAATACACTCCTTAATTGAAGAATCGCAAAACCAGCAAGAAAAG
AATGAACAAGAATTATTGGAATTAGATAAATGGGCAAGTTTGTGGAATTGGTTTAACATAACAAATTGGC
TGTGGTATATAAAATTATTCATAATGATAGTAGGAGGCTTGGTAGGTTTAAGAATAGTTTTTGCTGTACT
TTCTATAGTGAATAGAGTTAGGCAGGGATATTCACCATTATCGTTTCAGACCCACCTCCCAACCCCGAGG
GGACCCGACAGGCCCGAAGGAATAGAAGAAGAAGGTGGAGAGAGAGACAGAGACAGATCCATTCGATTAG
TGAACGGATCGGCACTGCGTGCGCCAATTCTGCAGACAAATGGCAGTATTCATCCACAATTTTAAAAGAA
AAGGGGGGATTGGGGGGTACAGTGCAGGGGAAAGAATAGTAGACATAATAGCAACAGACATACAAACTAA
AGAATTACAAAAACAAATTACAAAAATTCAAAATTTTCGGGTTTATTACAGGGACAGCAGAGATCCAGTT
TGGTTAATTAAGGTACCGATCAGTGTGAGGGAGTGTAAAGCTGGTTTGGCTCCGGTGCCCGTCAGTGGGC
AGAGCGCACATCGCCCACAGTCCCCGAGAAGTTGGGGGGAGGGGTCGGCAATTGAACCGGTGCCTAGAGA
AGGTGGCGCGGGGTAAACTGGGAAAGTGATGTCGTGTACTGGCTCCGCCTTTTTCCCGAGGGTGGGGGAG
AACCGTATATAAGTGCAGTAGTCGCCGTGAACGTTCTTTTTCGCAACGGGTTTGCCGCCAGAACACAGGT
AAGTGCCGTGTGTGGTTCCCGCGGGCCTGGCCTCTTTACGGGTTATGGCCCTTGCGTGCCTTGAATTACT
TCCACCTGGCTGCAGTACGTGATTCTTGATCCCGAGCTTCGGGTTGGAAGTGGGTGGGAGAGTTCGAGGC
CTTGCGCTTAAGGAGCCCCTTCGCCTCGTGCTTGAGTTGAGGCCTGGCCTGGGCGCTGGGGCCGCCGCGT
GCGAATCTGGTGGCACCTTCGCGCCTGTCTCGCTGCTTTCGATAAGTCTCTAGCCATTTAAAATTTTTGA
TGACCTGCTGCGACGCTTTTTTTCTGGCAAGATAGTCTTGTAAATGCGGGCCAAGATCTGCACACTGGTA
TTTCGGTTTTTGGGGCCGCGGGCGGCGACGGGGCCCGTGCGTCCCAGCGCACATGTTCGGCGAGGCGGGG
CCTGCGAGCGCGGCCACCGAGAATCGGACGGGGGTAGTCTCAAGCTGGCCGGCCTGCTCTGGTGCCTGGC
CTCGCGCCGCCGTGTATCGCCCCGCCCTGGGCGGCAAGGCTGGCCCGGTCGGCACCAGTTGCGTGAGCGG
AAAGATGGCCGCTTCCCGGCCCTGCTGCAGGGAGCTCAAAATGGAGGACGCGGCGCTCGGGAGAGCGGGC
GGGTGAGTCACCCACACAAAGGAAAAGGGCCTTTCCGTCCTCAGCCGTCGCTTCATGTGACTCCACGGAG
TACCGGGCGCCGTCCAGGCACCTCGATTAGTTCTAGAGCTTTTGGAGTACGTCGTCTTTAGGTTGGGGGG
AGGGGTTTTATGCGATGGAGTTTCCCCACACTGAGTGGGTGGAGACTGAAGTTAGGCCAGCTTGGCACTT
GATGTAATTCTCCTTGGAATTTGCCCTTTTTGAGTTTGGATCTTGGTTCATTCTCAAGCCTCAGACAGTG
GTTCAAAGTTTTTTTCTTCCATTTCAGGTGTCGTGACTAACTCGAACGCTAGCTGTGCGATCGTTTGCCA
CCGGAGACGGTTGTAAATGAGCACACAAAATACACATGCTAAAATATTATATTCTATGACCTTTATAAAA
TCAACCAAAATCTTCTTTTTAATAACTTTAGTATCAATAATTAGAATTTTTATGTTCCTTTTTGCAAACT
TTTAATAAAAATGAGCAAAATAAAAAAACGCTAGTTTTAGTAACTCGCGTTGTTTTCTTCACCTTTAATA
ATAGCTACTCCACCACTTGTTCCTAAGCGGTCAGCTCCTGCTTCAATCATTTTTTGAGCATCTTCAAATG
TTCTAACTCCACCAGCTGCTTTAACTAAAGCATTGTCTTTAACAACTGACTTCATTAGTTTAACATCTTC
AAATGTTGCACCTGATTTTGAAAATCCTGTTGATGTTTTAACAAATTCTAATCCAGCTTCAACAGCTATT
TCACAAGCTTTCATGATTTCTTCTTTTGTTAATAAACAATTTTCCATAATACATTTAACAACATGTGATC
CAGCTGCTTTTTTTACAGCTTTCATGTCTTCTAAAACTAATTCATAATTTTTGTCTTTTAATGCACCAAT
ATTTAATACCATATCAATTTCTGTTGCACCATCTTTAATTGCTTCAGAAACTTCGAATGCTTTTGTAGCT
GTTGTGCATGCACCTAGAGGAAAACCTACAACATTTGTTATTCCTACATTTGTGCCTTTTAATAATTCTT
TACAATAGCTTGTTCAATATGAATTAACACAAACTGTTGCAAAATCAAATTCAATTGCTTCATCACATAA
TTGTTTAATTTCAGCTTTCGTAGCATCTTGTTTTAATAATGTGTGATCTATATATTTGTTTAGTTTCATT
TTTTCTCCTATATATTCATTTTTAATTTTAATTCTTTAATAATTTCGTCTACTTTAACTTTAGCGTTTTG
AACAGATTCACCAACACCTATAAAATAAATTTTTAGTTTAGGTTCAGTTCCACTTGGGCGAACAGCAAAT
CATGACTTATCTTCTAAATAAAATTTTAGTAAGTCTTGTCCTGGCATATTATACATTCCATCGATGTAGT
CTTCAACATTAACAACTTTAAGTCCAGCAATTTGAGTTAAGGGTGTTGCTCTCAATGATTTCATTAATGG
TTCAATTTTTAATTTCTTTTCTTCTGGTTTAAAATTCAAGTTTAAAGTGAAAGTGTAATATGCACCCATT
TCTTTAAATAAATCTTCTAAATAGTCTACTAATGTTTTATTTTGTTTTTTATAAAATCAAGCAGCCTCTG
CTATTAATATAGAAGCTTGTATTCCATCTTTATCTCTAGCTGAGTCATCAATTACATATCCATAACTTTC
TTCATAAGCAAAAACAAAATTTAATCCGTTATCTTCTTCTTTAGCAATTTCTCTACCCATTCATTTAAAT
CCAGTTAAAGTTTTTACAATATTAACTCCATATTTTTCATGAGCGATTCTATCACCCAAATCACTTGTTA
CAAAACTTGAATATAGAGCCGGATTTTTTGGAATGCTATTTAAGCGTTTTAGATTTGATAATTTTCAATC
AATTAAAATTGGTCCTGTTTGATTTCCATCTAATCTTACAAAATGACCATCATGTTTTATTGCCATTCCA
AATCTGTCAGCATCTGGGTCATTCATAATAATAATATCTGCATCATGTTTAATACCATATTCAAGCGGTA
TTTTTCATGCAGGATCAAATTCTGGATTTGGATTTACAACATTTTTAAATGTTTCATCTTCAAATGCATG
CTCTTCAACCTCAATAACGTTATATCCTGATTCACGTAATATTTTTGGGGTAAATTTAGTTCCTGTTCCA
TTAACTGCGCTAAAAATAATTTTTAAATCTTTTTTAGCTTCTTGCTCTTTTTTGTACGTCTCTTGTAATC
CAGAACCCTGACCCTGCTGTGTATCAGCTGCGTGATAGCAAATCCAGTGACAAGTCTGTCTGCCTATTCA
CCGATTTTGATTCTCAAACAAATGTGTCACAAAGTAAGGATTCTGATGTGTATATCACAGACAAATGCGT
GCTAGACATGAGGTCTATGGACTTCAAGAGCAACAGTGCTGTGGCCTGGAGCAACAAATCTGACTTTGCA
TGTGCAAACGCCTTCAACAACAGCATTATTCCAGAAGACACCTTCTTCCCCAGCCCAGAAAGTTCCTGTG
ATGTCAAGCTGGTCGAGAAAAGCTTTGAAACAGATACGAACCTAAACTTTCAAAACCTGTCAGTGATTGG
GTTCCGAATCCTCCTCCTGAAAGTGGCCGGGTTTAATCTGCTCATGACGCTGCGGCTGTGGTCCAGCTGA
AAACGTTGTTGTTTGGGGTTGAATTACTCTACATGTTTAAGGGTTCCGGTTCCACTAGGTACAATTCGAT
ATCAAGCTTATCGATAATCAACCTCTGGATTACAAAATTTGTGAAAGATTGACTGGTATTCTTAACTATG
TTGCTCCTTTTACGCTATGTGGATACGCTGCTTTAATGCCTTTGTATCATGCTATTGCTTCCCGTATGGC
TTTCATTTTCTCCTCCTTGTATAAATCCTGGTTGCTGTCTCTTTATGAGGAGTTGTGGCCCGTTGTCAGG
CAACGTGGCGTGGTGTGCACTGTGTTTGCTGACGCAACCCCCACTGGTTGGGGCATTGCCACCACCTGTC
AGCTCCTTTCCGGGACTTTCGCTTTCCCCCTCCCTATTGCCACGGCGGAACTCATCGCCGCCTGCCTTGC
CCGCTGCTGGACAGGGGCTCGGCTGTTGGGCACTGACAATTCCGTGGTGTTGTCGGGGAAATCATCGTCC
TTTCCTTGGCTGCTCGCCTGTGTTGCCACCTGGATTCTGCGCGGGACGTCCTTCTGCTACGTCCCTTCGG
CCCTCAATCCAGCGGACCTTCCTTCCCGCGGCCTGCTGCCGGCTCTGCGGCCTCTTCCGCGTCTTCGCCT
TCGCCCTCAGACGAGTCGGATCTCCCTTTGGGCCGCCTCCCCGCGTCGACTTTAAGACCAATGACTTACA
AGGCAGCTGTAGATCTTAGCCACTTTTTAAAAGAAAAGGGGGGACTGGAAGGGCTAATTCACTCCCAACG
AAGACAAGATCTGCTTTTTGCTTGTACTGGGTCTCTCTGGTTAGACCAGATCTGAGCCTGGGAGCTCTCT
GGCTAACTAGGGAACCCACTGCTTAAGCCTCAATAAAGCTTGCCTTGAGTGCTTCAAGTAGTGTGTGCCC
GTCTGTTGTGTGACTCTGGTAACTAGAGATCCCTCAGACCCTTTTAGTCAGTGTGGAAAATCTCTAGCAG
GGCCCGGCGAAACCCGCTGATCAGCCTCGACTGTGCCTTCTAGTTGCCAGCCATCTGTTGTTTGCCCCTC
CCCCGTGCCTTCCTTGACCCTGGAAGGTGCCACTCCCACTGTCCTTTCCTAATAAAATGAGGAAATTGCA
TCGCATTGTCTGAGTAGGTGTCATTCTATTCTGGGGGGTGGGGTGGGGCAGGACAGCAAGGGGGAGGATT
GGGAAGACAATAGCAGGCATGCTGGGGATGCGGTGGGCTCTATGGCTTCTGAGGCGGAAAGAACCAGCTG
GGGCTCTAGGGGGTATCCCC
[124 nt withheld, positions 7441-7564]
C
[91 nt withheld, positions 7566-7656]
A
[49 nt withheld, positions 7658-7706]
CCTTTGACGTTGGAGTCCACGTTCTTT
[37 nt withheld, positions 7734-7770]
ACCCTATCTCGGTCTATTCTTTTGATTTATAAGGGATTTTGCCGATTTCGGCCTATTGGTTAAAAAATGA
GCTGATTTAACAAAAATTTAACGCGAATTAATTCTGTGGAATGTGTGTCAGTTAGGGTGTGGAAAGTCCC
CAGGCTCCCCAGCAGGCAGAAGTATGCAAAGCATGCATCTCAATTAGTCAGCAACCAGGTGTGGAAAGTC
CCCAGGCTCCCCAGCAGGCAGAAGTATGCAAAGCATGCATCTCAATTAGTCAGCAACCATAGTCCCGCCC
CTAACTCCGCCCATCCCGCCCCTAACTCCGCCCAGTTCCGCCCATTCTCCGCCCCATGGCTGACTAATTT
TTTTTATTTATGCAGAGGCCGAGGCCGCCTCTGCCTCTGAGCTATTCCAGAAGTAGTGAGGAGGCTTTTT
TGGAGGCCTAGGCTTTTGCAAAAAGCTCCCGGGAGCTTGTATATCCATTTTCGGATCTGATCAGCACGTG
TTGACAATTAATCATCGGCATAGTATATCGGCATAGTATAATACGACAAGGTGAGGAACTAAACCATGGC
CAAGTTGACCAGTGCCGTTCCGGTGCTCACCGCGCGCGACGTCGCCGGAGCGGTCGAGTTCTGGACCGAC
CGGCTCGGGTTCTCCCGGGACTTCGTGGAGGACGACTTCGCCGGTGTGGTCCGGGACGACGTGACCCTGT
TCATCAGCGCGGTCCAGGACCAGGTGGTGCCGGACAACACCCTGGCCTGGGTGTGGGTGCGCGGCCTGGA
CGAGCTGTACGCCGAGTGGTCGGAGGTCGTGTCCACGAACTTCCGGGACGCCTCCGGGCCGGCCATGACC
GAGATCGGCGAGCAGCCGTGGGGGCGGGAGTTCGCCCTGCGCGACCCGGCCGGCAACTGCGTGCACTTCG
TGGCCGAGGAGCAGGACTGACACGTGCTACGAGATTTCGATTCCACCGCCGCCTTCTATGAAAGGTTGGG
CTTCGGAATCGTTTTCCGGGACGCCGGCTGGATGATCCTCCAGCGCGGGGATCTCATGCTGGAGTTCTTC
GCCCACCCCAACTTGTTTATTGCAGCTTATAATGGTTACAAATAAAGCAATAGCATCACAAATTTCACAA
ATAAAGCATTTTTTTCACTGCATTCTAGTTGTGGTTTGTCCAAACTCATCAATGTATCTTATCATGTCTG
TATACCGTCGACCTCTAGCTAGAGCTTGGCGTAATCATGGTCATAGCTGTTTCCTGTGTGAAATTGTTAT
CCGCTCACAATTCCACACAACATACGAGCCGGAAGCATAAAGTGTAAAGCCTGGGGTGCCTAATGAGTGA
GCTAACTCACATTAATTGCGTTGCGCTCACTGCCCGCTTTCCAGTCGGGAAACCTGTCGTGCCAGCTGCA
TTAATGAATCGGCCAACGCGCGGGGAGAGGCGGTTTGCGTATTGGGCGCTCTTCCGCTTCCTCGCTCACT
GACTCGCTGCGCTCGGTCGTTCGGCTGCGGCGAGCGGTATCAGCTCACTCAAAGGCGGTAATACGGTTAT
CCACAGAATCAGGGGATAACGCAGGAAAGAACATGTGAGCAAAAGGCCAGCAAAAGGCCAGGAACCGTAA
AAAGGCCGCGTTGCTGGCGTTTTTCCATAGGCTCCGCCCCCCTGACGAGCATCACAAAAATCGACGCTCA
AGTCAGAGGTGGCGAAACCCGACAGGACTATAAAGATACCAGGCGTTTCCCCCTGGAAGCTCCCTCGTGC
GCTCTCCTGTTCCGACCCTGCCGCTTACCGGATACCTGTCCGCCTTTCTCCCTTCGGGAAGCGTGGCGCT
TTCTCATAGCTCACGCTGTAGGTATCTCAGTTCGGTGTAGGTCGTTCGCTCCAAGCTGGGCTGTGTGCAC
GAACCCCCCGTTCAGCCCGACCGCTGCGCCTTATCCGGTAACTATCGTCTTGAGTCCAACCCGGTAAGAC
ACGACTTATCGCCACTGGCAGCAGCCACTGGTAACAGGATTAGCAGAGCGAGGTATGTAGGCGGTGCTAC
AGAGTTCTTGAAGTGGTGGCCTAACTACGGCTACACTAGAAGAACAGTATTTGGTATCTGCGCTCTGCTG
AAGCCAGTTACCTTCGGAAAAAGAGTTGGTAGCTCTTGATCCGGCAAACAAACCACCGCTGGTAGCGGTG
GTTTTTTTGTTTGCAAGCAGCAGATTACGCGCAGAAAAAAAGGATCTCAAGAAGATCCTTTGATCTTTTC
TACGGGGTCTGACGCTCAGTGGAACGAAAACTCACGTTAAGGGATTTTGGTCATGAGATTATCAAAAAGG
ATCTTCACCTAGATCCTTTTAAATTAAAAATGAAGTTTTAAATCAATCTAAAGTATATATGAGTAAACTT
GGTCTGACAGTTACCAATGCTTAATCAGTGAGGCACCTATCTCAGCGATCTGTCTATTTCGTTCATCCAT
AGTTGCCTGACTCCCCGTCGTGTAGATAACTACGATACGGGAGGGCTTACCATCTGGCCCCAGTGCTGCA
ATGATACCGCGAGACCCACGCTCACCGGCTCCAGATTTATCAGCAATAAACCAGCCAGCCGGAAGGGCCG
AGCGCAGAAGTGGTCCTGCAACTTTATCCGCCTCCATCCAGTCTATTAATTGTTGCCGGGAAGCTAGAGT
AAGTAGTTCGCCAGTTAATAGTTTGCGCAACGTTGTTGCCATTGCTACAGGCATCGTGGTGTCACGCTCG
TCGTTTGGTATGGCTTCATTCAGCTCCGGTTCCCAACGATCAAGGCGAGTTACATGATCCCCCATGTTGT
GCAAAAAAGCGGTTAGCTCCTTCGGTCCTCCGATCGTTGTCAGAAGTAAGTTGGCCGCAGTGTTATCACT
CATGGTTATGGCAGCACTGCATAATTCTCTTACTGTCATGCCATCCGTAAGATGCTTTTCTGTGACTGGT
GAGTACTCAACCAAGTCATTCTGAGAATAGTGTATGCGGCGACCGAGTTGCTCTTGCCCGGCGTCAATAC
GGGATAATACCGCGCCACATAGCAGAACTTTAAAAGTGCTCATCATTGGAAAACGTTCTTCGGGGCGAAA
ACTCTCAAGGATCTTACCGCTGTTGAGATCCAGTTCGATGTAACCCACTCGTGCACCCAACTGATCTTCA
GCATCTTTTACTTTCACCAGCGTTTCTGGGTGAGCAAAAACAGGAAGGCAAAATGCCGCAAAAAAGGGAA
TAAGGGCGACACGGAAATGTTGAATACTCATACTCTTCCTTTTTCAATATTATTGAAGCATTTATCAGGG
TTATTGTCTCATGAGCGGATACATATTTGAATGTATTTAGAAAAATAAACAAATAGGGGTTCCGCGCACA
TTTCCCCGAAAAGTGCCACCTGAC
